>Addgene plasmid #197664 | pBBR1_DVK_AE(J23103-B0033m-E0040m-B0015) | addgene full sequence | sequence record 388754 | Addgene NGS Result
GGAGCTGATAGCTAGCTCAGTCCTAGGGATTATGCTAGCTACTAGAGTCACACAGGACTACTAAATGATG
CGTAAAGGAGAAGAACTTTTCACTGGAGTTGTCCCAATTCTTGTTGAATTAGATGGTGATGTTAATGGGC
ACAAATTTTCTGTCAGTGGAGAGGGTGAAGGTGATGCAACATACGGAAAACTTACCCTTAAATTTATTTG
CACTACTGGAAAACTACCTGTTCCATGGCCAACACTTGTCACTACTTTCGGTTATGGTGTTCAATGCTTT
GCGAGATACCCAGATCATATGAAACAGCATGACTTTTTCAAGAGTGCCATGCCCGAAGGTTATGTACAGG
AAAGAACTATATTTTTCAAAGATGACGGGAACTACAAGACACGTGCTGAAGTCAAGTTTGAAGGTGATAC
CCTTGTTAATAGAATCGAGTTAAAAGGTATTGATTTTAAAGAAGATGGAAACATTCTTGGACACAAATTG
GAATACAACTATAACTCACACAATGTATACATCATGGCAGACAAACAAAAGAATGGAATCAAAGTTAACT
TCAAAATTAGACACAACATTGAAGATGGAAGCGTTCAACTAGCAGACCATTATCAACAAAATACTCCAAT
TGGCGATGGCCCTGTCCTTTTACCAGACAACCATTACCTGTCCACACAATCTGCCCTTTCGAAAGATCCC
AACGAAAAGAGAGATCACATGGTCCTTCTTGAGTTTGTAACAGCTGCTGGGATTACACATGGCATGGATG
AACTATACAAATAATAAAGGTCCAGGCATCAAATAAAACGAAAGGCTCAGTCGAAAGACTGGGCCTTTCG
TTTTATCTGTTGTTTGTCGGTGAACGCTCTCTACTAGAGTCACACTGGCTCACCTTCGGGTGGGCCTTTC
TGCGTTTATAGCTTATGTCTTCAGCAGTAGGACAAATCCGCCGCCCTAGACAGCTGGGCGCGCCCCCCCT
ACGGGCTTGCTCTCCGGGCTTCGCCCTGCGCGGTCGCTGCGCTCCCTTGCCAGCCCGTGGATATGTGGAC
GATGGCCGCGAGCGGCCACCGGCTGGCTCGCTTCGCTCGGCCCGTGGACAACCCTGCTGGACAAGCTGAT
GGACAGGCTGCGCCTGCCCACGAGCTTGACCACAGGGATTGCCCACCGGCTACCCAGCCTTCGACCACAT
ACCCACCGGCTCCAACTGCGCGGCCTGCGGCCTTGCCCCATCAATTTTTTTAATTTTCTCTGGGGAAAAG
CCTCCGGCCTGCGGCCTGCGCGCTTCGCTTGCCGGTTGGACACCAAGTGGAAGGCGGGTCAAGGCTCGCG
CAGCGACCGCGCAGCGGCTTGGCCTTGACGCGCCTGGAACGACCCAAGCCTATGCGAGTGGGGGCAGTCG
AAGGGCGAAGCCCGCCCGCCTGCCCCCCGAGCCTCACGGCGGCGAGTGCGGGGGTTCCAAGGGGGCAGCG
CCACCTTGGGCAAGGCCGAAGGCCGCGCAGTCGATCAACAAGCCCCGGAGGGGCCACTTTTTGCCGGAGG
GGGAGCCGCGCCGAAGGCGTGGGGGAACCCCGCAGGGGTGCCCTTCTTTGGGCACCAAAGAACTAGATAT
AGGGCGAAATGCGAAAGACTTAAAAATCAACAACTTAAAAAAGGGGGGTACGCAACAGCTCATTGCGGCA
CCCCCCGCAATAGCTCATTGCGTAGGTTAAAGAAAATCTGTAATTGACTGCCACTTTTACGCAACGCATA
ATTGTTGTCGCGCTGCCGAAAAGTTGCAGCTGATTGCGCATGGTGCCGCAACCGTGCGGCACCCCTACCG
CATGGAGATAAGCATGGCCACGCAGTCCAGAGAAATCGGCATTCAAGCCAAGAACAAGCCCGGTCACTGG
GTGCAAACGGAACGCAAAGCGCATGAGGCGTGGGCCGGGCTTATTGCGAGGAAACCCACGGCGGCAATGC
TGCTGCATCACCTCGTGGCGCAGATGGGCCACCAGAACGCCGTGGTGGTCAGCCAGAAAACACTTTCCAA
GCTCATCGGACGTTCTTTGCGGACGGTCCAATACGCAGTCAAGGACTTGGTGGCCGAGCGCTGGATCTCC
GTCGTGAAGCTCAACGGCCCCGGCACCGTGTCGGCCTACGTGGTCAATGACCGCGTGGCGTGGGGCCAGC
CCCGCGACCAGTTGCGCCTGTCGGTGTTCAGTGCCGCCGTGGTGGTTGATCACGACGACCAGGACGAATC
GCTGTTGGGGCATGGCGACCTGCGCCGCATCCCGACCCTGTATCCGGGCGAGCAGCAACTACCGACCGGC
CCCGGCGAGGAGCCGCCCAGCCAGCCCGGCATTCCGGGCATGGAACCAGACCTGCCAGCCTTGACCGAAA
CGGAGGAATGGGAACGGCGCGGGCAGCAGCGCCTGCCGATGCCCGATGAGCCGTGTTTTCTGGACGATGG
CGAGCCGTTGGAGCCGCCGACACGGGTAACGCTGCCGCGCCGGTAGGGCCGGCCTACGGCCAGCCTCGCA
GAGCAGGATTCCCGTTGAGCACCGCCAGGTGCGAATAAGGGACAGTGAAGAAGGAACACCCGCTCGCGGG
TGGGCCTACTTCACCTATCCTGCCCTTGTGTCTCAAAATCTCTGATGTACATTGCACAAGATAAAAATAT
ATCATCATGAACAATAAAACTGTCTGCTTACATAAACAGTAATACAAGGGGTGTTATGAGCCATATTCAA
CGGGAAACGTCTTGCTCCAGGCCGCGATTAAATTCCAACATGGATGCTGATTTATATGGGTATAAATGGG
CTCGCGATAATGTCGGGCAATCAGGTGCGACAATCTATCGATTGTATGGGAAGCCCGATGCGCCAGAGTT
GTTTCTGAAACATGGCAAAGGTAGCGTTGCCAATGATGTTACAGATGAGATGGTCAGACTAAACTGGCTG
ACGGAATTTATGCCTCTTCCGACCATCAAGCATTTTATCCGTACTCCTGATGATGCATGGTTACTCACCA
CTGCGATCCCCGGGAAAACAGCATTCCAGGTATTAGAAGAATATCCTGATTCAGGTGAAAATATTGTTGA
TGCGCTGGCAGTGTTCCTGCGCCGGTTGCATTCGATTCCTGTTTGTAATTGTCCTTTTAACAGCGATCGC
GTATTTCGTCTCGCTCAGGCGCAATCACGAATGAATAACGGTTTGGTTGATGCGAGTGATTTTGATGACG
AGCGTAATGGCTGGCCTGTTGAACAAGTCTGGAAAGAAATGCATAAGCTTTTGCCATTCTCACCGGATTC
AGTCGTCACTCATGGTGATTTCTCACTTGATAACCTTATTTTTGACGAGGGGAAATTAATAGGTTGTATT
GATGTTGGACGAGTCGGAATCGCAGACCGATACCAGGATCTTGCCATCCTATGGAACTGCCTCGGTGAGT
TTTCTCCTTCATTACAGAAACGGCTTTTTCAAAAATATGGTATTGATAATCCTGATATGAATAAATTGCA
GTTTCATTTGATGCTCGATGAGTTTTTCTAAGGTAACTGTCAGACCAAGTTTACTCATATATACTTTAGA
TTGATTTTTCGTTCCACTGAGCGTCAGACCCCAGAACTCTGTCAGACCGAGTGGAAGACAT
Features (pLannotate 1.2.2; 8 found; start..end, strand, type, name):
     10..27      +  promoter       J23119(SpeI) promoter (fragment): bacterial promoter (Registry of Standard Biological Parts BBa J23119) modified to end with an SpeI site
     68..781     +  CDS            hfriFP: hfriFP is a fluorescent protein published in 2013, derived from Herbaspirillum frisingense.
    800..871     +  terminator     rrnB T1 terminator: transcription terminator T1 from the E. coli rrnB gene
    887..914     +  terminator     T7Te terminator: phage T7 early transcription terminator
   1062..1833    +  rep_origin     pBBR1 oriV: replication origin of the broad-host-range plasmid pBBR1 from Bordetella bronchiseptica; requires the pBBR1 Rep protein for replication
   1834..2496    +  CDS            pBBR1 Rep: replication protein for the broad-host-range plasmid pBBR1 from Bordetella bronchiseptica
   2507..2615    -  oriT           oriT: incP origin of transfer
   2716..3531    +  CDS            KanR: aminoglycoside phosphotransferase; aph(3')-Ia; confers resistance to kanamycin in bacteria or G418 (Geneticin®) in eukaryotes
