[The description below was written by a language model from this plasmid's Addgene catalogue record and pLannotate feature annotations shown in this document.]
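Description:
pBBR1_DVK_AE(J23103-B0033m-E0040m-B0015) is a small (about 3.6 kb) broad-host-range bacterial expression plasmid built on a pBBR1 backbone that has been modified to carry a CIDAR MoClo cloning site and kanamycin resistance. It replicates through the pBBR1 oriV together with the plasmid-encoded pBBR1 Rep protein, a system from Bordetella bronchiseptica that functions in many Gram-negative bacteria, and it is recorded as low copy. Selection is by an aph(3')-Ia aminoglycoside phosphotransferase (KanR). An annotated incP-type oriT suggests the plasmid could be mobilised by conjugation when transfer functions are supplied in trans, which would suit delivery into species that are hard to transform, although the record does not state this use.

The payload is a single transcription unit assembled from standard registry-style parts, as the name indicates: the constitutive Anderson-series promoter J23103, the ribosome binding site B0033m, the GFP coding sequence E0040m (a 720 bp synthetic insert) and the double terminator B0015. The automated feature table is consistent with this layout but labels some parts imprecisely. The short promoter hit is called as a fragment of the related J23119 promoter, the roughly 714 nt coding sequence is matched to a fluorescent protein named hfriFP rather than GFP, and the rrnB T1 and T7Te terminators together correspond to B0015. The catalogue description of a GFP reporter under J23103 and B0033m should be taken as authoritative. The construct serves as a fluorescence reporter for measuring the strength of this promoter and RBS combination, as part of an effort to extend a modular cloning toolkit and test part transfer across diverse bacteria.
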