Addgene plasmid #197664: pBBR1_DVK_AE(J23103-B0033m-E0040m-B0015)
Purpose: Expresses GFP under the control of J23103 and B0033m
Depositing lab: Eric Young. Depositing organization: Worcester Polytechnic Institute. Publication: Systematic Part Transfer by Extending a Modular Toolkit to Diverse Bacteria. Keating KW, Young EM. ACS Synth Biol. 2023 Jun 9. doi: 10.1021/acssynbio.3c00104. PubMed 37294017.
Backbone
  Vector backbone: pBBR1
  Modifications to backbone: CIDAR MoClo cloning site, kanamycin resistance
  Vector type: Bacterial Expression, Synthetic Biology
Growth in bacteria
  Bacterial resistance: Kanamycin, 50 μg/mL
  Growth temperature: 37°C
  Growth strain: DH5alpha
  Copy number: Low Copy
Gene/Insert
  Gene/Insert name: GFP
  Species: Synthetic
  Insert size (bp): 720
Terms and licenses: Academic/Nonprofit Terms; Industry Terms: Not Available to Industry
How to cite: pBBR1_DVK_AE(J23103-B0033m-E0040m-B0015) was a gift from Eric Young (Addgene plasmid # 197664 ; http://n2t.net/addgene:197664 ; RRID:Addgene_197664)
